Addgene plasmid #116484: pHAGE-PIK3CA-E545G
Purpose: Lentiviral expression of PIK3CA E545G
Depositing lab: Gordon Mills & Kenneth Scott. Depositing organization: Baylor College of Medicine. Publication: Systematic Functional Annotation of Somatic Mutations in Cancer. Ng PK, Li J, Jeong KJ, Shao S, Chen H, Tsang YH, Sengupta S, Wang Z, Bhavana VH, Tran R, Soewito S, Minussi DC, Moreno D, Kong K, Dogruluk T, Lu H, Gao J, Tokheim C, Zhou DC, Johnson AM, Zeng J, Ip CKM, Ju Z, Wester M, Yu S, Li Y, Vellano CP, Schultz N, Karchin R, Ding L, Lu Y, Cheung LWT, Chen K, Shaw KR, Meric-Bernstam F, Scott KL, Yi S, Sahni N, Liang H, Mills GB. Cancer Cell. 2018 Mar 12;33(3):450-462.e10. doi: 10.1016/j.ccell.2018.01.021. PubMed 29533785.
Backbone
  Vector backbone: pHAGE
  Vector type: Lentiviral
Growth in bacteria
  Bacterial resistance: Ampicillin, 100 μg/mL
  Growth temperature: 37°C
  Growth strain: Stbl3
  Copy number: High Copy
Gene/Insert
  Gene/Insert name: PIK3CA
  Species: H. sapiens (human)
  Mutation: E545G
  Entrez Gene: PIK3CA (a.k.a. CCM4, CLAPO, CLOVE, CWS5, HMH, MCAP, MCM, MCMTC, PI3K, PI3K-alpha, p110-alpha)
  Cloning method: Gateway Cloning
Terms and licenses: Academic/Nonprofit Terms; Industry Terms: Not Available to Industry
How to cite: pHAGE-PIK3CA-E545G was a gift from Gordon Mills & Kenneth Scott (Addgene plasmid # 116484 ; http://n2t.net/addgene:116484 ; RRID:Addgene_116484)
