[The description below was written by a language model from this plasmid's Addgene catalogue record and pLannotate feature annotations shown in this document.]
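Description:
pHAGE-PIK3CA-E545G is an HIV-1-based lentiviral expression plasmid of about 11.8 kb, built on the pHAGE backbone to deliver a mutant form of human PIK3CA, the p110-alpha catalytic subunit of phosphoinositide 3-kinase, carrying the E545G substitution. In bacteria it is maintained through a high-copy ColE1/pUC-type origin and selected with ampicillin via the bla gene. The backbone also carries short remnants of lac regulatory sequences, an SV40 origin fragment and an SV40 poly(A) fragment.

The transfer cassette is bounded by a truncated 5' LTR and a U3-deleted, self-inactivating 3' LTR. It includes the Ψ packaging signal with a partial gag sequence, the Rev response element for nuclear export of the genomic RNA, and the cPPT/CTS element. Because viral proteins are not encoded apart from small gag, rev and nef fragments, particle production relies on packaging functions supplied separately. Within the cassette, the constitutive human EF-1α promoter drives the PIK3CA open reading frame, which is flanked by attB1 and attB2 sites left by Gateway recombination. Downstream lie T3 and T7 promoter sequences, an attB4 fragment and a V5 tag annotation; the V5 sequence is separated from the PIK3CA coding region, and the record does not state whether it is fused to the protein. An EMCV IRES followed by EGFP allows the same transcript to produce a fluorescent marker for transduced cells, and a WPRE enhances expression.

The construct is intended for stable lentiviral expression of this PIK3CA variant in mammalian cells, and its associated publication concerns the systematic functional annotation of somatic cancer mutations.
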