Features (pLannotate 1.2.2; 30 found; start..end, strand, type, name):
    377..634     +  LTR            5' LTR (truncated): truncated 5' long terminal repeat (LTR) from HIV-1
    681..806     +  misc_feature   HIV-1 Ψ: packaging signal of human immunodeficiency virus type 1
    790..1128    +  CDS            HIV-1 gag (fragment): gag protein from human immunodeficiency virus 1; gag
   1303..1536    +  misc_feature   RRE: The Rev response element (RRE) of HIV-1 allows for Rev-dependent mRNA export from the nucleus to the cytoplasm.
   1913..2013    +  CDS            Rev (fragment): human immunodeficiency virus 1 (HIV-1) Rev protein; rev; enhances nuclear export of unspliced and incompletely spliced viral mRNAs
   2058..2175    +  misc_feature   cPPT/CTS: central polypurine tract and central termination sequence of HIV-1
   2223..3401    +  promoter       EF-1α promoter: strong constitutive promoter for human elongation factor EF-1α
   3422..3442    +  protein_bind   attB1: mutant version of attB; core recombination site for the Gateway® BP reaction BP Clonase™
   3448..6651    +  CDS            PIK3CA: PK3CA_HUMAN - Experimental evidence at protein level: Swiss-Prot protein existence level 1. Phosphoinositide-3-kinase (PI3K) phosphorylates phosphatidylinositol (PI) and its phosphorylated derivatives at position 3 of the inositol ring to produce 3-phosphoinositides (PubMed:15135396, PubMed:23936502, PubMed:28676499). Uses ATP and PtdIns(4,5)P2 (phosphatidylinositol 4,5-bisphosphate) to generate phosphatidylinositol 3,4,5-trisphosphate (PIP3) (PubMed:15135396, PubMed:28676499). PIP3 plays a key role by recruiting PH domain- containing proteins to the membrane, including AKT1 and PDPK1, activat
   6656..6680    -  protein_bind   attB2: mutant version of attB; recombination site for the Gateway® BP reaction BP Clonase™
   6688..6706    +  promoter       T3 promoter: promoter for bacteriophage T3 RNA polymerase
   6732..6750    -  promoter       T7 promoter: promoter for bacteriophage T7 RNA polymerase
   6756..6774    -  protein_bind   attB4 (fragment): mutant version of attB; core recombination site for the Gateway® BP reaction BP Clonase™
   6830..6871    +  CDS            V5 tag: epitope tag from simian virus 5
   6997..7459    +  misc_feature   IRES: internal ribosome entry site (IRES) of the encephalomyocarditis virus (EMCV)
   7473..8192    +  CDS            EGFP: the original enhanced GFP (Yang et al., 1996) mammalian codon-optimized
   8206..8794    +  misc_feature   WPRE: woodchuck hepatitis virus posttranscriptional regulatory element
   8802..8867    +  CDS            nef (fragment): NEF_HV1Z2 - Experimental evidence at protein level: Swiss-Prot protein existence level 1. Extracellular Nef protein targets CD4(+) T-lymphocytes for apoptosis by interacting with CXCR4 surface receptors. From Human immunodeficiency virus type 1 group M subtype D (isolate Z2/CDC-Z34) (HIV-1).
   8869..9102    +  LTR            3' LTR (ΔU3): self-inactivating 3' long terminal repeat (LTR) from HIV-1
   9307..9411    +  promoter       AmpR promoter: bla
   9412..10272   +  CDS            AmpR: β-lactamase; bla; confers resistance to ampicillin, carbenicillin, and related antibiotics
  10443..11031   +  rep_origin     ori: high-copy-number ColE1/pMB1/pBR322/pUC origin of replication
  11214..11268   +  CDS            lacI (fragment): lac repressor; lacI; The lac repressor binds to the lac operator to inhibit transcription in E. coli. This inhibition can be relieved by adding lactose or isopropyl-β-D-thiogalactopyranoside (IPTG).
  11274..11367   +  rep_origin     SV40 ori (fragment): SV40 origin of replication
  11392..11429   +  CDS            lacI (fragment): lac repressor; lacI; The lac repressor binds to the lac operator to inhibit transcription in E. coli. This inhibition can be relieved by adding lactose or isopropyl-β-D-thiogalactopyranoside (IPTG).
  11442..11463   +  protein_bind   CAP binding site: CAP binding activates transcription in the presence of cAMP. E. coli catabolite activator protein
  11478..11508   +  promoter       lac promoter: promoter for the E. coli lac operon
  11512..11534   +  protein_bind   lac operator (fragment): The lac repressor binds to the lac operator to inhibit transcription in E. coli. This inhibition can be relieved by adding lactose or isopropyl-β-D-thiogalactopyranoside (IPTG). lac repressor encoded by lacI
  11566..11649   +  polyA_signal   SV40 poly(A) signal (fragment): SV40 polyadenylation signal
  11816..329     +  CDS            nef (fragment) (across the origin): NEF_HV1BR - Experimental evidence at protein level: Swiss-Prot protein existence level 1. Extracellular Nef protein targets CD4(+) T-lymphocytes for apoptosis by interacting with CXCR4 surface receptors (PubMed:14990729). From Human immunodeficiency virus type 1 group M subtype B (isolate BRU/LAI) (HIV-1).
>Addgene plasmid #116484 | pHAGE-PIK3CA-E545G | addgene full sequence | sequence record 242619 | Addgene NGS Result
TGGAAGGGCTAATTCACTCCCAAAGAAGACAAGATATCCTTGATCTGTGGATCTACCACACACAAGGCTA
CTTCCCTGATTAGCAGAACTACACACCAGGGCCAGGGGTCAGATATCCACTGACCTTTGGATGGTGCTAC
AAGCTAGTACCAGTTGAGCCAGATAAGGTAGAAGAGGCCAATAAAGGAGAGAACACCAGCTTGTTACACC
CTGTGAGCCTGCATGGGATGGATGACCCGGAGAGAGAAGTGTTAGAGTGGAGGTTTGACAGCCGCCTAGC
ATTTCATCACGTGGCCCGAGAGCTGCATCCGGAGTACTTCAAGAACTGCTGATATCGAGCTTGCTACAAG
GGACTTTCCGCTGGGGACTTTCCAGGGAGGCGTGGCCTGGGCGGGACTGGGGAGTGGCGAGCCCTCAGAT
CCTGCATATAAGCAGCTGCTTTTTGCCTGTACTGGGTCTCTCTGGTTAGACCAGATCTGAGCCTGGGAGC
TCTCTGGCTAACTAGGGAACCCACTGCTTAAGCCTCAATAAAGCTTGCCTTGAGTGCTTCAAGTAGTGTG
TGCCCGTCTGTTGTGTGACTCTGGTAACTAGAGATCCCTCAGACCCTTTTAGTCAGTGTGGAAAATCTCT
AGCAGTGGCGCCCGAACAGGGACTTGAAAGCGAAAGGGAAACCAGAGGAGCTCTCTCGACGCAGGACTCG
GCTTGCTGAAGCGCGCACGGCAAGAGGCGAGGGGCGGCGACTGGTGAGTACGCCAAAAATTTTGACTAGC
GGAGGCTAGAAGGAGAGAGATGGGTGCGAGAGCGTCAGTATTAAGCGGGGGAGAATTAGATCGCGATGGG
AAAAAATTCGGTTAAGGCCAGGGGGAAAGAAAAAATATAAATTAAAACATATAGTATGGGCAAGCAGGGA
GCTAGAACGATTCGCAGTTAATCCTGGCCTGTTAGAAACATCAGAAGGCTGTAGACAAATACTGGGACAG
CTACAACCATCCCTTCAGACAGGATCAGAAGAACTTAGATCATTATATAATACAGTAGCAACCCTCTATT
GTGTGCATCAAAGGATAGAGATAAAAGACACCAAGGAAGCTTTAGACAAGATAGAGGAAGAGCAAAACAA
AAGTAAGACCACCGCACAGCAAGCGGCCGGCCGCTGATCTTCAGACCTGGAGGAGGAGATATGAGGGACA
ATTGGAGAAGTGAATTATATAAATATAAAGTAGTAAAAATTGAACCATTAGGAGTAGCACCCACCAAGGC
AAAGAGAAGAGTGGTGCAGAGAGAAAAAAGAGCAGTGGGAATAGGAGCTTTGTTCCTTGGGTTCTTGGGA
GCAGCAGGAAGCACTATGGGCGCAGCGTCAATGACGCTGACGGTACAGGCCAGACAATTATTGTCTGGTA
TAGTGCAGCAGCAGAACAATTTGCTGAGGGCTATTGAGGCGCAACAGCATCTGTTGCAACTCACAGTCTG
GGGCATCAAGCAGCTCCAGGCAAGAATCCTGGCTGTGGAAAGATACCTAAAGGATCAACAGCTCCTGGGG
ATTTGGGGTTGCTCTGGAAAACTCATTTGCACCACTGCTGTGCCTTGGAATGCTAGTTGGAGTAATAAAT
CTCTGGAACAGATTTGGAATCACACGACCTGGATGGAGTGGGACAGAGAAATTAACAATTACACAAGCTT
AATACACTCCTTAATTGAAGAATCGCAAAACCAGCAAGAAAAGAATGAACAAGAATTATTGGAATTAGAT
AAATGGGCAAGTTTGTGGAATTGGTTTAACATAACAAATTGGCTGTGGTATATAAAATTATTCATAATGA
TAGTAGGAGGCTTGGTAGGTTTAAGAATAGTTTTTGCTGTACTTTCTATAGTGAATAGAGTTAGGCAGGG
ATATTCACCATTATCGTTTCAGACCCACCTCCCAACCCCGAGGGGACCCGACAGGCCCGAAGGAATAGAA
GAAGAAGGTGGAGAGAGAGACAGAGACAGATCCATTCGATTAGTGAACGGATCTCGACGGTATCGCCGAA
TTCACAAATGGCAGTATTCATCCACAATTTTAAAAGAAAAGGGGGGATTGGGGGGTACAGTGCAGGGGAA
AGAATAGTAGACATAATAGCAACAGACATACAAACTAAAGAATTACAAAAACAAATTACAAAAATTCAAA
ATTTTCGGGTTTATTACAGGGACAGCAGAGATCCAGTTTGGACTAGTCGTGAGGCTCCGGTGCCCGTCAG
TGGGCAGAGCGCACATCGCCCACAGTCCCCGAGAAGTTGGGGGGAGGGGTCGGCAATTGAACCGGTGCCT
AGAGAAGGTGGCGCGGGGTAAACTGGGAAAGTGATGTCGTGTACTGGCTCCGCCTTTTTCCCGAGGGTGG
GGGAGAACCGTATATAAGTGCAGTAGTCGCCGTGAACGTTCTTTTTCGCAACGGGTTTGCCGCCAGAACA
CAGGTAAGTGCCGTGTGTGGTTCCCGCGGGCCTGGCCTCTTTACGGGTTATGGCCCTTGCGTGCCTTGAA
TTACTTCCACCTGGCTGCAGTACGTGATTCTTGATCCCGAGCTTCGGGTTGGAAGTGGGTGGGAGAGTTC
GAGGCCTTGCGCTTAAGGAGCCCCTTCGCCTCGTGCTTGAGTTGAGGCCTGGCCTGGGCGCTGGGGCCGC
CGCGTGCGAATCTGGTGGCACCTTCGCGCCTGTCTCGCTGCTTTCGATAAGTCTCTAGCCATTTAAAATT
TTTGATGACCTGCTGCGACGCTTTTTTTCTGGCAAGATAGTCTTGTAAATGCGGGCCAAGATCTGCACAC
TGGTATTTCGGTTTTTGGGGCCGCGGGCGGCGACGGGGCCCGTGCGTCCCAGCGCACATGTTCGGCGAGG
CGGGGCCTGCGAGCGCGGCCACCGAGAATCGGACGGGGGTAGTCTCAAGCTGGCCGGCCTGCTCTGGTGC
CTGGCCTCGCGCCGCCGTGTATCGCCCCGCCCTGGGCGGCAAGGCTGGCCCGGTCGGCACCAGTTGCGTG
AGCGGAAAGATGGCCGCTTCCCGGCCCTGCTGCAGGGAGCTCAAAATGGAGGACGCGGCGCTCGGGAGAG
CGGGCGGGTGAGTCACCCACACAAAGGAAAAGGGCCTTTCCGTCCTCAGCCGTCGCTTCATGTGACTCCA
CGGAGTACCGGGCGCCGTCCAGGCACCTCGATTAGTTCTCGAGCTTTTGGAGTACGTCGTCTTTAGGTTG
GGGGGAGGGGTTTTATGCGATGGAGTTTCCCCACACTGAGTGGGTGGAGACTGAAGTTAGGCCAGCTTGG
CACTTGATGTAATTCTCCTTGGAATTTGCCCTTTTTGAGTTTGGATCTTGGTTCATTCTCAAGCCTCAGA
CAGTGGTTCAAAGTTTTTTTCTTCCATTTCAGGTGTCGTGAAGCGGCCCTGCAGATATCAACAAGTTTGT
ACAAAAAAGCAGGCACCATGCCTCCAAGACCATCATCAGGTGAACTGTGGGGCATCCACTTGATGCCCCC
AAGAATCCTAGTAGAATGTTTACTACCAAATGGAATGATAGTGACTTTAGAATGCCTCCGTGAGGCTACA
TTAATAACCATAAAGCATGAACTATTTAAAGAAGCAAGAAAATACCCCCTCCATCAACTTCTTCAAGATG
AATCTTCTTACATTTTCGTAAGTGTTACTCAAGAAGCAGAAAGGGAAGAATTTTTTGATGAAACAAGACG
ACTTTGTGACCTTCGGCTTTTTCAACCCTTTTTAAAAGTAATTGAACCAGTAGGCAACCGTGAAGAAAAG
ATCCTCAATCGAGAAATTGGTTTTGCTATCGGCATGCCAGTGTGTGAATTTGATATGGTTAAAGATCCAG
AAGTACAGGACTTCCGAAGAAATATTCTGAACGTTTGTAAAGAAGCTGTGGATCTTAGGGACCTCAATTC
ACCTCATAGTAGAGCAATGTATGTCTATCCTCCAAATGTAGAATCTTCACCAGAATTGCCAAAGCACATA
TATAATAAATTAGATAAAGGGCAAATAATAGTGGTGATCTGGGTAATAGTTTCTCCAAATAATGACAAGC
AGAAGTATACTCTGAAAATCAACCATGACTGTGTACCAGAACAAGTAATTGCTGAAGCAATCAGGAAAAA
AACTCGAAGTATGTTGCTATCCTCTGAACAACTAAAACTCTGTGTTTTAGAATATCAGGGCAAGTATATT
TTAAAAGTGTGTGGATGTGATGAATACTTCCTAGAAAAATATCCTCTGAGTCAGTATAAGTATATAAGAA
GCTGTATAATGCTTGGGAGGATGCCCAATTTGATGTTGATGGCTAAAGAAAGCCTTTATTCTCAACTGCC
AATGGACTGTTTTACAATGCCATCTTATTCCAGACGCATTTCCACAGCTACACCATATATGAATGGAGAA
ACATCTACAAAATCCCTTTGGGTTATAAATAGTGCACTCAGAATAAAAATTCTTTGTGCAACCTACGTGA
ATGTAAATATTCGAGACATTGATAAGATCTATGTTCGAACAGGTATCTACCATGGAGGAGAACCCTTATG
TGACAATGTGAACACTCAAAGAGTACCTTGTTCCAATCCCAGGTGGAATGAATGGCTGAATTATGATATA
TACATTCCTGATCTTCCTCGTGCTGCTCGACTTTGCCTTTCCATTTGCTCTGTTAAAGGCCGAAAGGGTG
CTAAAGAGGAACACTGTCCATTGGCATGGGGAAATATAAACTTGTTTGATTACACAGACACTCTAGTATC
TGGAAAAATGGCTTTGAATCTTTGGCCAGTACCTCATGGATTAGAAGATTTGCTGAACCCTATTGGTGTT
ACTGGATCAAATCCAAATAAAGAAACTCCATGCTTAGAGTTGGAGTTTGACTGGTTCAGCAGTGTGGTAA
AGTTCCCAGATATGTCAGTGATTGAAGAGCATGCCAATTGGTCTGTATCCCGAGAAGCAGGATTTAGCTA
TTCCCACGCAGGACTGAGTAACAGACTAGCTAGAGACAATGAATTAAGGGAAAATGACAAAGAACAGCTC
AAAGCAATTTCTACACGAGATCCTCTCTCTGAAATCACTGGGCAGGAGAAAGATTTTCTATGGAGTCACA
GACACTATTGTGTAACTATCCCCGAAATTCTACCCAAATTGCTTCTGTCTGTTAAATGGAATTCTAGAGA
TGAAGTAGCCCAGATGTATTGCTTGGTAAAAGATTGGCCTCCAATCAAACCTGAACAGGCTATGGAACTT
CTGGACTGTAATTACCCAGATCCTATGGTTCGAGGTTTTGCTGTTCGGTGCTTGGAAAAATATTTAACAG
ATGACAAACTTTCTCAGTATTTAATTCAGCTAGTACAGGTCCTAAAATATGAACAATATTTGGATAACTT
GCTTGTGAGATTTTTACTGAAGAAAGCATTGACTAATCAAAGGATTGGGCACTTTTTCTTTTGGCATTTA
AAATCTGAGATGCACAATAAAACAGTTAGCCAGAGGTTTGGCCTGCTTTTGGAGTCCTATTGTCGTGCAT
GTGGGATGTATTTGAAGCACCTGAATAGGCAAGTCGAGGCAATGGAAAAGCTCATTAACTTAACTGACAT
TCTCAAACAGGAGAAGAAGGATGAAACACAAAAGGTACAGATGAAGTTTTTAGTTGAGCAAATGAGGCGA
CCAGATTTCATGGATGCTCTACAGGGCTTTCTGTCTCCTCTAAACCCTGCTCATCAACTAGGAAACCTCA
GGCTTGAAGAGTGTCGAATTATGTCCTCTGCAAAAAGGCCACTGTGGTTGAATTGGGAGAACCCAGACAT
CATGTCAGAGTTACTGTTTCAGAACAATGAGATCATCTTTAAAAATGGGGATGATTTACGGCAAGATATG
CTAACACTTCAAATTATTCGTATTATGGAAAATATCTGGCAAAATCAAGGTCTTGATCTTCGAATGTTAC
CTTATGGTTGTCTGTCAATCGGTGACTGTGTGGGACTTATTGAGGTGGTGCGAAATTCTCACACTATTAT
GCAAATTCAGTGCAAAGGCGGCTTGAAAGGTGCACTGCAGTTCAACAGCCACACACTACATCAGTGGCTC
AAAGACAAGAACAAAGGAGAAATATATGATGCAGCCATTGACCTGTTTACACGTTCATGTGCTGGATACT
GTGTAGCTACCTTCATTTTGGGAATTGGAGATCGTCACAATAGTAACATCATGGTGAAAGACGATGGACA
ACTGTTTCATATAGATTTTGGACACTTTTTGGATCACAAGAAGAAAAAATTTGGTTATAAACGAGAACGT
GTGCCATTTGTTTTGACACAGGATTTCTTAATAGTGATTAGTAAAGGAGCCCAAGAATGCACAAAGACAA
GAGAATTTGAGAGGTTTCAGGAGATGTGTTACAAGGCTTATCTAGCTATTCGACAGCATGCCAATCTCTT
CATAAATCTTTTCTCAATGATGCTTGGCTCTGGAATGCCAGAACTACAATCTTTTGATGACATTGCATAC
ATTCGAAAGACCCTAGCCTTAGATAAAACTGAGCAAGAGGCTTTGGAGTATTTCATGAAACAAATGAATG
ATGCACATCATGGTGGCTGGACAACAAAAATGGATTGGATCTTCCACACAATTAAACAGCATGCATTGAA
CTAGAACCCAGCTTTCTTGTACAAAGTGGTGATATCCAATTAACCCTCACTAAAGGGTAAGATTAGAAGT
TAATGAAGAACCCTATAGTGAGTCGTATTACCACCCAACTTTTCTATACAAAGTGGTTGATATCCAGCAC
AGTGGCGGCCGCTCGAGTCTAGAGGGCCCGCGGTTCGAAGGTAAGCCTATCCCTAACCCTCTCCTCGGTC
TCGATTCTACGCGTACCGGTTAGTAATGAGATCCCTCCCCCCCCCCTAACGTTACTGGCCGAAGCCGCTT
GGAATAAGGCCGGTGTGCGTTTGTCTATATGTTATTTTCCACCATATTGCCGTCTTTTGGCAATGTGAGG
GCCCGGAAACCTGGCCCTGTCTTCTTGACGAGCATTCCTAGGGGTCTTTCCCCTCTCGCCAAAGGAATGC
AAGGTCTGTTGAATGTCGTGAAGGAAGCAGTTCCTCTGGAAGCTTCTTGAAGACAAACAACGTCTGTAGC
GACCCTTTGCAGGCAGCGGAACCCCCCACCTGGCGACAGGTGCCTCTGCGGCCAAAAGCCACGTGTATAA
GATACACCTGCAAAGGCGGCACAACCCCAGTGCCACGTTGTGAGTTGGATAGTTGTGGAAAGAGTCAAAT
GGCTCTCCTCAAGCGTATTCAACAAGGGGCTGAAGGATGCCCAGAAGGTACCCCATTGTATGGGATCTGA
TCTGGGGCCTCGGTGCACATGCTTTACATGTGTTTAGTCGAGGTTAAAAAAACGTCTAGGCCCCCCGAAC
CACGGGGACGTGGTTTTCCTTTGAAAAACACGATGATAATATGGCCACACATATGGTGAGCAAGGGCGAG
GAGCTGTTCACCGGGGTGGTGCCCATCCTGGTCGAGCTGGACGGCGACGTAAACGGCCACAAGTTCAGCG
TGTCCGGCGAGGGCGAGGGCGATGCCACCTACGGCAAGCTGACCCTGAAGTTCATCTGCACCACCGGCAA
GCTGCCCGTGCCCTGGCCCACCCTCGTGACCACCCTGACCTACGGCGTGCAGTGCTTCAGCCGCTACCCC
GACCACATGAAGCAGCACGACTTCTTCAAGTCCGCCATGCCCGAAGGCTACGTCCAGGAGCGCACCATCT
TCTTCAAGGACGACGGCAACTACAAGACCCGCGCCGAGGTGAAGTTCGAGGGCGACACCCTGGTGAACCG
CATCGAGCTGAAGGGCATCGACTTCAAGGAGGACGGCAACATCCTGGGGCACAAGCTGGAGTACAACTAC
AACAGCCACAACGTCTATATCATGGCCGACAAGCAGAAGAACGGCATCAAGGTGAACTTCAAGATCCGCC
ACAACATCGAGGACGGCAGCGTGCAGCTCGCCGACCACTACCAGCAGAACACCCCCATCGGCGACGGCCC
CGTGCTGCTGCCCGACAACCACTACCTGAGCACCCAGTCCGCCCTGAGCAAAGACCCCAACGAGAAGCGC
GATCACATGGTCCTGCTGGAGTTCGTGACCGCCGCCGGGATCACTCTCGGCATGGACGAGCTGTACAAGT
AAATCGATAGATCCTAATCAACCTCTGGATTACAAAATTTGTGAAAGATTGACTGGTATTCTTAACTATG
TTGCTCCTTTTACGCTATGTGGATACGCTGCTTTAATGCCTTTGTATCATGCTATTGCTTCCCGTATGGC
TTTCATTTTCTCCTCCTTGTATAAATCCTGGTTGCTGTCTCTTTATGAGGAGTTGTGGCCCGTTGTCAGG
CAACGTGGCGTGGTGTGCACTGTGTTTGCTGACGCAACCCCCACTGGTTGGGGCATTGCCACCACCTGTC
AGCTCCTTTCCGGGACTTTCGCTTTCCCCCTCCCTATTGCCACGGCGGAACTCATCGCCGCCTGCCTTGC
CCGCTGCTGGACAGGGGCTCGGCTGTTGGGCACTGACAATTCCGTGGTGTTGTCGGGGAAATCATCGTCC
TTTCCTTGGCTGCTCGCCTGTGTTGCCACCTGGATTCTGCGCGGGACGTCCTTCTGCTACGTCCCTTCGG
CCCTCAATCCAGCGGACCTTCCTTCCCGCGGCCTGCTGCCGGCTCTGCGGCCTCTTCCGCGTCTTCGCCT
TCGCCCTCAGACGAGTCGGATCTCCCTTTGGGCCGCCTCCCCGCCTGAGATCCTTTAAGACCAATGACTT
ACAAGGCAGCTGTAGATCTTAGCCACTTTTTAAAAGAAAAGGGGGGACTGGAAGGGCTAATTCACTCCCA
ACGAAGACAAGATCTGCTTTTTGCTTGTACTGGGTCTCTCTGGTTAGACCAGATCTGAGCCTGGGAGCTC
TCTGGCTAACTAGGGAACCCACTGCTTAAGCCTCAATAAAGCTTGCCTTGAGTGCTTCAAGTAGTGTGTG
CCCGTCTGTTGTGTGACTCTGGTAACTAGAGATCCCTCAGACCCTTTTAGTCAGTGTGGAAAATCTCTAG
CAGTAGTAGTTCATGTCATCTTATTATTCAGTATTTATAACTTGCAAAGAAATGAATATCAGAGAGTGAG
AGGCCCGGGTTAATTAAGGAAAGGGCTAGATCATTCTTGAAGACGAAAGGGCCTCGTGATACGCCTATTT
TTATAGGTTAATGTCATGATAATAATGGTTTCTTAGACGTCAGGTGGCACTTTTCGGGGAAATGTGCGCG
GAACCCCTATTTGTTTATTTTTCTAAATACATTCAAATATGTATCCGCTCATGAGACAATAACCCTGATA
AATGCTTCAATAATATTGAAAAAGGAAGAGTATGAGTATTCAACATTTCCGTGTCGCCCTTATTCCCTTT
TTTGCGGCATTTTGCCTTCCTGTTTTTGCTCACCCAGAAACGCTGGTGAAAGTAAAAGATGCTGAAGATC
AGTTGGGTGCACGAGTGGGTTACATCGAACTGGATCTCAACAGCGGTAAGATCCTTGAGAGTTTTCGCCC
CGAAGAACGTTTTCCAATGATGAGCACTTTTAAAGTTCTGCTATGTGGCGCGGTATTATCCCGTGTTGAC
GCCGGGCAAGAGCAACTCGGTCGCCGCATACACTATTCTCAGAATGACTTGGTTGAGTACTCACCAGTCA
CAGAAAAGCATCTTACGGATGGCATGACAGTAAGAGAATTATGCAGTGCTGCCATAACCATGAGTGATAA
CACTGCGGCCAACTTACTTCTGACAACGATCGGAGGACCGAAGGAGCTAACCGCTTTTTTGCACAACATG
GGGGATCATGTAACTCGCCTTGATCGTTGGGAACCGGAGCTGAATGAAGCCATACCAAACGACGAGCGTG
ACACCACGATGCCTGTAGCAATGGCAACAACGTTGCGCAAACTATTAACTGGCGAACTACTTACTCTAGC
TTCCCGGCAACAATTAATAGACTGGATGGAGGCGGATAAAGTTGCAGGACCACTTCTGCGCTCGGCCCTT
CCGGCTGGCTGGTTTATTGCTGATAAATCTGGAGCCGGTGAGCGTGGGTCTCGCGGTATCATTGCAGCAC
TGGGGCCAGATGGTAAGCCCTCCCGTATCGTAGTTATCTACACGACGGGGAGTCAGGCAACTATGGATGA
ACGAAATAGACAGATCGCTGAGATAGGTGCCTCACTGATTAAGCATTGGTAACTGTCAGACCAAGTTTAC
TCATATATACTTTAGATTGATTTAAAACTTCATTTTTAATTTAAAAGGATCTAGGTGAAGATCCTTTTTG
ATAATCTCATGACCAAAATCCCTTAACGTGAGTTTTCGTTCCACTGAGCGTCAGACCCCGTAGAAAAGAT
CAAAGGATCTTCTTGAGATCCTTTTTTTCTGCGCGTAATCTGCTGCTTGCAAACAAAAAAACCACCGCTA
CCAGCGGTGGTTTGTTTGCCGGATCAAGAGCTACCAACTCTTTTTCCGAAGGTAACTGGCTTCAGCAGAG
CGCAGATACCAAATACTGTTCTTCTAGTGTAGCCGTAGTTAGGCCACCACTTCAAGAACTCTGTAGCACC
GCCTACATACCTCGCTCTGCTAATCCTGTTACCAGTGGCTGCTGCCAGTGGCGATAAGTCGTGTCTTACC
GGGTTGGACTCAAGACGATAGTTACCGGATAAGGCGCAGCGGTCGGGCTGAACGGGGGGTTCGTGCACAC
AGCCCAGCTTGGAGCGAACGACCTACACCGAACTGAGATACCTACAGCGTGAGCTATGAGAAAGCGCCAC
GCTTCCCGAAGGGAGAAAGGCGGACAGGTATCCGGTAAGCGGCAGGGTCGGAACAGGAGAGCGCACGAGG
GAGCTTCCAGGGGGAAACGCCTGGTATCTTTATAGTCCTGTCGGGTTTCGCCACCTCTGACTTGAGCGTC
GATTTTTGTGATGCTCGTCAGGGGGGCGGAGCCTATGGAAAAACGCCAGCAACGCGGCCTTTTTACGGTT
CCTGGCCTTTTGCTGGCCTTTTGCTCACATGTTCTTTCCTGCGTTATCCCCTGATTCTGTGGATAACCGT
ATTACCGCCTTTGAGTGAGCTGATACCGCTCGCCGCAGCCGAACGACCGAGCGCAGCGAGTCAGTGAGCG
AGGAAGCGGAAGAGCGCCCAATACGCAAACCGCCTCTCCCCGCGCGTTGGCCGATTCATTAATGCAGCAA
GCTCATGGCTGACTAATTTTTTTTATTTATGCAGAGGCCGAGGCCGCCTCGGCCTCTGAGCTATTCCAGA
AGTAGTGAGGAGGCTTTTTTGGAGGCCTAGGCTTTTGCAAAAAGCTCCCCGTGGCACGACAGGTTTCCCG
ACTGGAAAGCGGGCAGTGAGCGCAACGCAATTAATGTGAGTTAGCTCACTCATTAGGCACCCCAGGCTTT
ACACTTTATGCTTCCGGCTCGTATGTTGTGTGGAATTGTGAGCGGATAACAATTTCACACAGGAAACAGC
TATGACATGATTACGAATTTCACAAATAAAGCATTTTTTTCACTGCATTCTAGTTGTGGTTTGTCCAAAC
TCATCAATGTATCTTATCATGTCTGGATCAACTGGATAACTCAAGCTAACCAAAATCATCCCAAACTTCC
CACCCCATACCCTATTACCACTGCCAATTACCTGTGGTTTCATTTACTCTAAACCTGTGATTCCTCTGAA
TTATTTTCATTTTAAAGAAATTGTATTTGTTAAATATGTACTACAAACTTAGTAGT
