>Addgene plasmid #116484 | pHAGE-PIK3CA-E545G | depositor partial sequence | sequence record 219358 | insert
ATGCCTCCACGACCATCATCAGGTGAACTGTGGGGCATCCACTTGATGCCCCCAAGAATCCTAGTAGAAT
GTTTACTACCAAATGGAATGATAGTGACTTTAGAATGCCTCCGTGAGGCTACATTAATAACCATAAAGCA
TGAACTATTTAAAGAAGCAAGAAAATACCCCCTCCATCAACTTCTTCAAGATGAATCTTCTTACATTTTC
GTAAGTGTTACTCAAGAAGCAGAAAGGGAAGAATTTTTTGATGAAACAAGACGACTTTGTGACCTTCGGC
TTTTTCAACCCTTTTTAAAAGTAATTGAACCAGTAGGCAACCGTGAAGAAAAGATCCTCAATCGAGAAAT
TGGTTTTGCTATCGGCATGCCAGTGTGTGAATTTGATATGGTTAAAGATCCAGAAGTACAGGACTTCCGA
AGAAATATTCTGAACGTTTGTAAAGAAGCTGTGGATCTTAGGGACCTCAATTCACCTCATAGTAGAGCAA
TGTATGTCTATCCTCCAAATGTAGAATCTTCACCAGAATTGCCAAAGCACATATATAATAAATTAGATAA
AGGGCAAATAATAGTGGTGATCTGGGTAATAGTTTCTCCAAATAATGACAAGCAGAAGTATACTCTGAAA
ATCAACCATGACTGTGTACCAGAACAAGTAATTGCTGAAGCAATCAGGAAAAAAACTCGAAGTATGTTGC
TATCCTCTGAACAACTAAAACTCTGTGTTTTAGAATATCAGGGCAAGTATATTTTAAAAGTGTGTGGATG
TGATGAATACTTCCTAGAAAAATATCCTCTGAGTCAGTATAAGTATATAAGAAGCTGTATAATGCTTGGG
AGGATGCCCAATTTGATGTTGATGGCTAAAGAAAGCCTTTATTCTCAACTGCCAATGGACTGTTTTACAA
TGCCATCTTATTCCAGACGCATTTCCACAGCTACACCATATATGAATGGAGAAACATCTACAAAATCCCT
TTGGGTTATAAATAGTGCACTCAGAATAAAAATTCTTTGTGCAACCTACGTGAATGTAAATATTCGAGAC
ATTGATAAGATCTATGTTCGAACAGGTATCTACCATGGAGGAGAACCCTTATGTGACAATGTGAACACTC
AAAGAGTACCTTGTTCCAATCCCAGGTGGAATGAATGGCTGAATTATGATATATACATTCCTGATCTTCC
TCGTGCTGCTCGACTTTGCCTTTCCATTTGCTCTGTTAAAGGCCGAAAGGGTGCTAAAGAGGAACACTGT
CCATTGGCATGGGGAAATATAAACTTGTTTGATTACACAGACACTCTAGTATCTGGAAAAATGGCTTTGA
ATCTTTGGCCAGTACCTCATGGATTAGAAGATTTGCTGAACCCTATTGGTGTTACTGGATCAAATCCAAA
TAAAGAAACTCCATGCTTAGAGTTGGAGTTTGACTGGTTCAGCAGTGTGGTAAAGTTCCCAGATATGTCA
GTGATTGAAGAGCATGCCAATTGGTCTGTATCCCGAGAAGCAGGATTTAGCTATTCCCACGCAGGACTGA
GTAACAGACTAGCTAGAGACAATGAATTAAGGGAAAATGACAAAGAACAGCTCAAAGCAATTTCTACACG
AGATCCTCTCTCTGAAATCACTGGGCAGGAGAAAGATTTTCTATGGAGTCACAGACACTATTGTGTAACT
ATCCCCGAAATTCTACCCAAATTGCTTCTGTCTGTTAAATGGAATTCTAGAGATGAAGTAGCCCAGATGT
ATTGCTTGGTAAAAGATTGGCCTCCAATCAAACCTGAACAGGCTATGGAACTTCTGGACTGTAATTACCC
AGATCCTATGGTTCGAGGTTTTGCTGTTCGGTGCTTGGAAAAATATTTAACAGATGACAAACTTTCTCAG
TATTTAATTCAGCTAGTACAGGTCCTAAAATATGAACAATATTTGGATAACTTGCTTGTGAGATTTTTAC
TGAAGAAAGCATTGACTAATCAAAGGATTGGGCACTTTTTCTTTTGGCATTTAAAATCTGAGATGCACAA
TAAAACAGTTAGCCAGAGGTTTGGCCTGCTTTTGGAGTCCTATTGTCGTGCATGTGGGATGTATTTGAAG
CACCTGAATAGGCAAGTCGAGGCAATGGAAAAGCTCATTAACTTAACTGACATTCTCAAACAGGAGAAGA
AGGATGAAACACAAAAGGTACAGATGAAGTTTTTAGTTGAGCAAATGAGGCGACCAGATTTCATGGATGC
TCTACAGGGCTTTCTGTCTCCTCTAAACCCTGCTCATCAACTAGGAAACCTCAGGCTTGAAGAGTGTCGA
ATTATGTCCTCTGCAAAAAGGCCACTGTGGTTGAATTGGGAGAACCCAGACATCATGTCAGAGTTACTGT
TTCAGAACAATGAGATCATCTTTAAAAATGGGGATGATTTACGGCAAGATATGCTAACACTTCAAATTAT
TCGTATTATGGAAAATATCTGGCAAAATCAAGGTCTTGATCTTCGAATGTTACCTTATGGTTGTCTGTCA
ATCGGTGACTGTGTGGGACTTATTGAGGTGGTGCGAAATTCTCACACTATTATGCAAATTCAGTGCAAAG
GCGGCTTGAAAGGTGCACTGCAGTTCAACAGCCACACACTACATCAGTGGCTCAAAGACAAGAACAAAGG
AGAAATATATGATGCAGCCATTGACCTGTTTACACGTTCATGTGCTGGATACTGTGTAGCTACCTTCATT
TTGGGAATTGGAGATCGTCACAATAGTAACATCATGGTGAAAGACGATGGACAACTGTTTCATATAGATT
TTGGACACTTTTTGGATCACAAGAAGAAAAAATTTGGTTATAAACGAGAACGTGTGCCATTTGTTTTGAC
ACAGGATTTCTTAATAGTGATTAGTAAAGGAGCCCAAGAATGCACAAAGACAAGAGAATTTGAGAGGTTT
CAGGAGATGTGTTACAAGGCTTATCTAGCTATTCGACAGCATGCCAATCTCTTCATAAATCTTTTCTCAA
TGATGCTTGGCTCTGGAATGCCAGAACTACAATCTTTTGATGACATTGCATACATTCGAAAGACCCTAGC
CTTAGATAAAACTGAGCAAGAGGCTTTGGAGTATTTCATGAAACAAATGAATGATGCACATCATGGTGGC
TGGACAACAAAAATGGATTGGATCTTCCACACAATTAAACAGCATGCATTGAACTGA
